>Addgene plasmid #42461 | NVLA | depositor partial sequence | sequence record 57293 | NVLA sequence 916 bps
CATATGCACCATCATCATCATCATTCTTCTGGTGTAGATCTGGGTACCGAGAACCTGTACTTCCAATCCA
TGACTGTCCCTAATGTGACATGGGCAGATATTGGTGCCCTGGAAGACATTAGAGAGGAGCTCACCATGGC
AATATTGGCACCAGTACGCAACCCAGACCAGTTCAAAGCTCTTGGATTGGTGACTCCAGCTGGGGTCCTC
CTTGCTGGTCCTCCTGGCTGTGGGAAGACTCTGCTGGCGAAGGCTGTTGCAAATGAGTCCGGACTAAATT
TTATATCTGTCAAGGGCCCCGAATTACTAAACATGTATGTTGGTGAGAGTGAACGTGCTGTGCGACAAGT
TTTTCAACGAGCCAAGAACTCAGCACCCTGTGTGATATTCTTTGATGAAGTGGATGCTTTATGTCCTCGA
AGATCAGACCGAGAGACAGGGGCAAGTGTCCGAGTGGTGAATCAGCTACTTACAGAGATGGATGGTCTGG
AAGCACGCCAGCAGGTTTTTATTATGGCAGCCACTAACAGGCCAGATATAATTGACCCTGCAATCCTGCG
CCCGGGCCGCCTGGACAAAACACTGTTTGTGGGTTTACCGCCCCCTGCAGATCGCCTTGCCATCTTAAAA
ACTATCACAAAAAATGGTACCAAACCACCACTGGATGCAGATGTAAATTTGGAAGCAATTGCTGGTGACC
TTCGCTGTGATTGCTATACGGGCGCAGATCTCTCTGCTTTGGTACGAGAAGCTTCTATCTGTGCCCTGAG
ACAGGAAATGGCAAGACAGAAGAGTGGAAATGAAAAAGGTGAACTCAAGGTTAGTCATAAGCATTTTGAA
GAAGCTTTCAAGAAAGTAAGATCATCTATATCAAAAAAGGATCAAATCTGACAGTAAAGGTGGATACGGA
TCCGAA
