>Addgene plasmid #42461 | NVLA | addgene partial sequence | sequence record 60091 | T7 5'-TAATACGACTCACTATAGGG-3'
ATTCCCCTCTAGAAATAATTTTGTTTAACTTTAAGAAGGAGATATACATATGCACCATCATCATCATCAT
TCTTCTGGTGTAGATCTGGGTACCGAGAACCTGTACTTCCAATCCATGACTGTCCCTAATGTGACATGGG
CAGATATTGGTGCCCTGGAAGACATTAGAGAGGAGCTCACCATGGCAATATTGGCACCAGTACGCAACCC
AGACCAGTTCAAAGCTCTTGGATTGGTGACTCCAGCTGGGGTCCTCCTTGCTGGTCCTCCTGGCTGTGGG
AAGACTCTGCTGGCGAAGGCTGTTGCAAATGAGTCCGGACTAAATTTTATATCTGTCAAGGGCCCCGAAT
TACTAAACATGTATGTTGGTGAGAGTGAACGTGCTGTGCGACAAGTTTTTCAACGAGCCAAGAACTCAGC
ACCCTGTGTGATATTCTTTGATGAAGTGGATGCTTTATGTCCTCGAAGATCAGACCGAGAGACAGGGGCA
AGTGTCCGAGTGGTGAATCAGCTACTTACAGAGATGGATGGTCTGGAAGCACGCCAGCAGGTTTTTATTA
TGGCAGCCACTAACAGGCCAGATATAATTGACCCTGCAATCCTGCGCCCGGGCCGCCTGGACAAAACACT
GTTTGTGGGTTTACCGCCCCCTGCAGATCGCCTTGCCATCTTAAAAACTATCACAAAAAATGGTACCAAA
CCACCACTGGATGCAGATGTAAATTTGGAAGCAATTGCTGGTGACCTTCGCTGTGATTGCTATACGGGCG
CAGATCTCTCTGCTTTGGTACGAGAAGCTTCTATCTGTGCCCTGAGACAGGAAATGGCAAGACAGAAGAG
TGGAAATGAAAAAGGTGAACTCAAGGTTAGTCATAAGCATTTTGAAGAAGCTTTC
