[The description below was written by a language model from this plasmid's Addgene catalogue record.]
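Description:
NVLA is a bacterial expression plasmid built on the pNIC28-Bsa4 backbone from the SGC, made to produce a fragment of the human NVL protein (nuclear VCP-like, also known as NVL2) in E. coli for structure determination. It is maintained as a high-copy plasmid under kanamycin selection. The record gives no feature table, so the origin of replication and the promoter are not explicitly stated. The listed sequencing primers (T7 forward and T7 terminator) indicate that the insert sits in a T7-type expression cassette, consistent with the depositor's recommendation of a BL21(DE3)-derived strain, which supplies T7 RNA polymerase, along with a rare-codon helper plasmid for expression.

The insert is about 916 bp of human NVL coding sequence, introduced by ligation-independent cloning. The catalogue notes that it may not be the full open reading frame, so it is best regarded as a domain-level construct chosen for crystallography rather than the complete protein. The alternative names link it to a deposited structure. The mutation field only refers to the comments, and no specific sequence changes are described there. The protein is expressed with an N-terminal hexahistidine tag followed by a TEV protease recognition site, which allows capture by immobilised metal affinity chromatography and then removal of the tag by TEV cleavage to give near-native protein.

Typical uses are recombinant production and purification of this NVL fragment for crystallisation, biophysical characterisation or biochemical assays.
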