Addgene plasmid #42461: NVLA
Purpose: Bacterial expression for structure determination; may not be full ORF
Depositing lab: Nicola Burgess-Brown. Depositing organization: University of Oxford.
Backbone
  Vector backbone: pNIC28-Bsa4
  Backbone manufacturer: SGC
  Vector type: Bacterial Expression
Growth in bacteria
  Bacterial resistance: Kanamycin, 50 μg/mL
  Growth temperature: 37°C
  Growth strain: Mach1 ;
  Copy number: High Copy
Gene/Insert
  Gene/Insert name: NVLA (alt names: NVL; gi|15082383; PDB:2X8A)
  Species: H. sapiens (human)
  Insert size (bp): 916
  Mutation: See Comments
  Entrez Gene: NVL (a.k.a. NVL2)
  Tag / fusion protein: His6-TEV (N terminal on insert)
  Cloning method: Ligation Independent Cloning
  Sequencing primers: 5′ T7; 3′ T7-term
Terms and licenses: Academic/Nonprofit Terms; Industry Terms: Not Available to Industry
Depositor comments: http://www.thesgc.org/structures/2X8A/ Use BL21(DE3)-R3-pRARE2 strain for expression.
How to cite: NVLA was a gift from Nicola Burgess-Brown (Addgene plasmid # 42461 ; http://n2t.net/addgene:42461 ; RRID:Addgene_42461)
